>Addgene plasmid #164592 | pLVX-IRES-Hygro_RGECO1.2 | addgene full sequence | sequence record 325560 | Addgene NGS Result
TGGAAGGGCTAATTCACTCCCAAAGAAGACAAGATATCCTTGATCTGTGGATCTACCACACACAAGGCTA
CTTCCCTGATTAGCAGAACTACACACCAGGGCCAGGGGTCAGATATCCACTGACCTTTGGATGGTGCTAC
AAGCTAGTACCAGTTGAGCCAGATAAGGTAGAAGAGGCCAATAAAGGAGAGAACACCAGCTTGTTACACC
CTGTGAGCCTGCATGGGATGGATGACCCGGAGAGAGAAGTGTTAGAGTGGAGGTTTGACAGCCGCCTAGC
ATTTCATCACGTGGCCCGAGAGCTGCATCCGGAGTACTTCAAGAACTGCTGATATCGAGCTTGCTACAAG
GGACTTTCCGCTGGGGACTTTCCAGGGAGGCGTGGCCTGGGCGGGACTGGGGAGTGGCGAGCCCTCAGAT
CCTGCATATAAGCAGCTGCTTTTTGCCTGTACTGGGTCTCTCTGGTTAGACCAGATCTGAGCCTGGGAGC
TCTCTGGCTAACTAGGGAACCCACTGCTTAAGCCTCAATAAAGCTTGCCTTGAGTGCTTCAAGTAGTGTG
TGCCCGTCTGTTGTGTGACTCTGGTAACTAGAGATCCCTCAGACCCTTTTAGTCAGTGTGGAAAATCTCT
AGCAGTGGCGCCCGAACAGGGACTTGAAAGCGAAAGGGAAACCAGAGGAGCTCTCTCGACGCAGGACTCG
GCTTGCTGAAGCGCGCACGGCAAGAGGCGAGGGGCGGCGACTGGTGAGTACGCCAAAAATTTTGACTAGC
GGAGGCTAGAAGGAGAGAGATGGGTGCGAGAGCGTCAGTATTAAGCGGGGGAGAATTAGATCGCGATGGG
AAAAAATTCGGTTAAGGCCAGGGGGAAAGAAAAAATATAAATTAAAACATATAGTATGGGCAAGCAGGGA
GCTAGAACGATTCGCAGTTAATCCTGGCCTGTTAGAAACATCAGAAGGCTGTAGACAAATACTGGGACAG
CTACAACCATCCCTTCAGACAGGATCAGAAGAACTTAGATCATTATATAATACAGTAGCAACCCTCTATT
GTGTGCATCAAAGGATAGAGATAAAAGACACCAAGGAAGCTTTAGACAAGATAGAGGAAGAGCAAAACAA
AAGTAAGACCACCGCACAGCAAGCGGCCGGCCGCTGATCTTCAGACCTGGAGGAGGAGATATGAGGGACA
ATTGGAGAAGTGAATTATATAAATATAAAGTAGTAAAAATTGAACCATTAGGAGTAGCACCCACCAAGGC
AAAGAGAAGAGTGGTGCAGAGAGAAAAAAGAGCAGTGGGAATAGGAGCTTTGTTCCTTGGGTTCTTGGGA
GCAGCAGGAAGCACTATGGGCGCAGCGTCAATGACGCTGACGGTACAGGCCAGACAATTATTGTCTGGTA
TAGTGCAGCAGCAGAACAATTTGCTGAGGGCTATTGAGGCGCAACAGCATCTGTTGCAACTCACAGTCTG
GGGCATCAAGCAGCTCCAGGCAAGAATCCTGGCTGTGGAAAGATACCTAAAGGATCAACAGCTCCTGGGG
ATTTGGGGTTGCTCTGGAAAACTCATTTGCACCACTGCTGTGCCTTGGAATGCTAGTTGGAGTAATAAAT
CTCTGGAACAGATTTGGAATCACACGACCTGGATGGAGTGGGACAGAGAAATTAACAATTACACAAGCTT
AATACACTCCTTAATTGAAGAATCGCAAAACCAGCAAGAAAAGAATGAACAAGAATTATTGGAATTAGAT
AAATGGGCAAGTTTGTGGAATTGGTTTAACATAACAAATTGGCTGTGGTATATAAAATTATTCATAATGA
TAGTAGGAGGCTTGGTAGGTTTAAGAATAGTTTTTGCTGTACTTTCTATAGTGAATAGAGTTAGGCAGGG
ATATTCACCATTATCGTTTCAGACCCACCTCCCAACCCCGAGGGGACCCGACAGGCCCGAAGGAATAGAA
GAAGAAGGTGGAGAGAGAGACAGAGACAGATCCATTCGATTAGTGAACGGATCTCGACGGTATCGCCTTT
AAAAGAAAAGGGGGGATTGGGGGGTACAGTGCAGGGGAAAGAATAGTAGACATAATAGCAACAGACATAC
AAACTAAAGAATTACAAAAACAAATTACAAAAATTCAAAATTTTCGGGTTTATTACAGGGACAGCAGAGA
TCCAGTTTATCGATAAGCTTGGGAGTTCCGCGTTACATAACTTACGGTAAATGGCCCGCCTGGCTGACCG
CCCAACGACCCCCGCCCATTGACGTCAATAATGACGTATGTTCCCATAGTAACGCCAATAGGGACTTTCC
ATTGACGTCAATGGGTGGAGTATTTACGGTAAACTGCCCACTTGGCAGTACATCAAGTGTATCATATGCC
AAGTACGCCCCCTATTGACGTCAATGACGGTAAATGGCCCGCCTGGCATTATGCCCAGTACATGACCTTA
TGGGACTTTCCTACTTGGCAGTACATCTACGTATTAGTCATCGCTATTACCATGGTGATGCGGTTTTGGC
AGTACATCAATGGGCGTGGATAGCGGTTTGACTCACGGGGATTTCCAAGTCTCCACCCCATTGACGTCAA
TGGGAGTTTGTTTTGGCACCAAAATCAACGGGACTTTCCAAAATGTCGTAACAACTCCGCCCCATTGACG
CAAATGGGCGGTAGGCGTGTACGGTGGGAGGTCTATATAAGCAGAGCTCGTTTAGTGAACCGTCAGATCG
CCTGGAGACGCCATCCACGCTGTTTTGACCTCCATAGAAGACACCGACTCTACTAGAGGATCTATTTCCG
GTGAATTCCTCGAGGCCACCATGGTCGACTCATCACGTCGTAAGTGGAATAAGGCAGGTCACGCAGTCAG
AGCTATAGGTCGGCTGAGCTCACCCGTGGTTTCCGAGCGGATGTACCCCGAGGACGGCGCCCTGAAGAGC
GAGATCAAGAAGGGGCTGAGGCTGAAGGACGGCGGCCACTACGCCGCCGAGGTCAAGACCACCTACAAGG
CCAAGAAGCCCGTGCAGCTGCCCGGCGCCTACATCGTCGACATCAAGTTGGACATCGTGTCCCACAACGA
GGACTACACCATCGTGGAACAGTGCGAACGCGCCGAGGGCCGCCACTCCACCGGCGGCATGGACGAGCTG
TACAAGGGAGGTACAGGCGGGAGTCTGGTGAGCAAGGGCGAGGAGGATAACATGGCCATCATCAAGGAGT
TCATGCGCTTCAAGGTGCACATGGAGGGCTCCGTGAACGGCCACGAGTTCGAGATCGAGGGCGAGGGCGA
GGGCCGCCCCTACGAGGCCTTTCAGACCGCTAAGCTGAAGGTGACCAAGGGTGGCCCCCTGCCCTTCGCC
TGGGACATCCTGTCCCCTCAGTTCATGTACGGCTCCAAGGCCTACATTAAGCACCCAGCCGACATCCCCG
ACTACTTCAAGCTGTCCTTCCCCGAGGGCTTCAGGTGGGAGCGCGTGATGAACTTCGAGGACGGCGGCAT
TATTCACGTTAACCAGGACTCCTCCCTGCAGGACGGCGTATTCATCTACAAGGTGAAGCTGCGCGGCACC
AACTTCCCCCCCGACGGCCCCGTAATGCAGAAGAAGACCATGGGCTGGGAGGCTACGCGTGACCAACTGA
CTGAAGAGCAGATCGCAGAATTTAAAGAGGCTTTCTCCCTATTTGACAAGGACGGGGATGGGACGATAAC
AACCAAGGAGCTGGGGACGGTGATGCGGTCTCTGGGGCAGAACCCCACAGAAGCAGAGCTGCAGGACATG
ATCAATGAAGTAGATGCCGACGGTGACGGCACATTCGACTTCCCTGAGTTCCTGACGATGATGGCAAGAA
AAATGAATGACACAGACAGTGAAGAGGAAATTAGAGAAGCGTTCCGCGTGTTTGATAAGGACGGCAATGG
CTACATCGGCGCAGCAGAGCTTCGCCACGTGATGACAGACCTTGGAGAGAAGTTAACAGATGAGGAGGTT
GATGAAATGATCAGGGTAGCAGACATCGATGGGGATGGTCAGGTAAACTACGAAGAGTTTGTACAAATGA
TGACAGCGAAGTAAGGATCCCGCCCCTCTCCCTCCCCCCCCCCTAACGTTACTGGCCGAAGCCGCTTGGA
ATAAGGCCGGTGTGCGTTTGTCTATATGTTATTTTCCACCATATTGCCGTCTTTTGGCAATGTGAGGGCC
CGGAAACCTGGCCCTGTCTTCTTGACGAGCATTCCTAGGGGTCTTTCCCCTCTCGCCAAAGGAATGCAAG
GTCTGTTGAATGTCGTGAAGGAAGCAGTTCCTCTGGAAGCTTCTTGAAGACAAACAACGTCTGTAGCGAC
CCTTTGCAGGCAGCGGAACCCCCCACCTGGCGACAGGTGCCTCTGCGGCCAAAAGCCACGTGTATAAGAT
ACACCTGCAAAGGCGGCACAACCCCAGTGCCACGTTGTGAGTTGGATAGTTGTGGAAAGAGTCAAATGGC
TCTCCTCAAGCGTATTCAACAAGGGGCTGAAGGATGCCCAGAAGGTACCCCATTGTATGGGATCTGATCT
GGGGCCTCGGTGCACATGCTTTACATGTGTTTAGTCGAGGTTAAAAAAACGTCTAGGCCCCCCGAACCAC
GGGGACGTGGTTTTCCTTTGAAAAACACGATGATAAGCTTGCCACAACCCGTACCAAAGATGGATAGATC
CGGAAAGCCTGAACTCACCGCGACGTCTGTCGAGAAGTTTCTGATCGAAAAGTTCGACAGCGTCTCCGAC
CTGATGCAGCTCTCGGAGGGCGAAGAATCTCGTGCTTTCAGCTTCGATGTAGGAGGGCGTGGATATGTCC
TGCGGGTAAATAGCTGCGCCGATGGTTTCTACAAAGATCGTTATGTTTATCGGCACTTTGCATCGGCCGC
GCTCCCGATTCCGGAAGTGCTTGACATTGGGGAATTCAGCGAGAGCCTGACCTATTGCATCTCCCGCCGT
GCACAGGGTGTCACGTTGCAAGACCTGCCTGAAACCGAACTGCCCGCTGTTCTGCAGCCGGTCGCGGAGG
CCATGGATGCGATCGCTGCGGCCGATCTTAGCCAGACGAGCGGGTTCGGCCCATTCGGACCGCAAGGAAT
CGGTCAATACACTACATGGCGTGATTTCATATGCGCGATTGCTGATCCCCATGTGTATCACTGGCAAACT
GTGATGGACGACACCGTCAGTGCGTCCGTCGCGCAGGCTCTCGATGAGCTGATGCTTTGGGCCGAGGACT
GCCCCGAAGTCCGGCACCTCGTGCACGCGGATTTCGGCTCCAACAATGTCCTGACGGACAATGGCCGCAT
AACAGCGGTCATTGACTGGAGCGAGGCGATGTTCGGGGATTCCCAATACGAGGTCGCCAACATCTTCTTC
TGGAGGCCGTGGTTGGCTTGTATGGAGCAGCAGACGCGCTACTTCGAGCGGAGGCATCCGGAGCTTGCAG
GATCGCCGCGGCTCCGGGCGTATATGCTCCGCATTGGTCTTGACCAACTCTATCAGAGCTTGGTTGACGG
CAATTTCGATGATGCAGCTTGGGCGCAGGGTCGATGCGACGCAATCGTCCGATCCGGAGCCGGGACTGTC
GGGCGTACACAAATCGCCCGCAGAAGCGCGGCCGTCTGGACCGATGGCTGTGTAGAAGTACTCGCCGATA
GTGGAAACCGACGCCCCAGCACTCGTCCGAGGGCAAAGGAATAGACGCGTCTGGAACAATCAACCTCTGG
ATTACAAAATTTGTGAAAGATTGACTGGTATTCTTAACTATGTTGCTCCTTTTACGCTATGTGGATACGC
TGCTTTAATGCCTTTGTATCATGCTATTGCTTCCCGTATGGCTTTCATTTTCTCCTCCTTGTATAAATCC
TGGTTGCTGTCTCTTTATGAGGAGTTGTGGCCCGTTGTCAGGCAACGTGGCGTGGTGTGCACTGTGTTTG
CTGACGCAACCCCCACTGGTTGGGGCATTGCCACCACCTGTCAGCTCCTTTCCGGGACTTTCGCTTTCCC
CCTCCCTATTGCCACGGCGGAACTCATCGCCGCCTGCCTTGCCCGCTGCTGGACAGGGGCTCGGCTGTTG
GGCACTGACAATTCCGTGGTGTTGTCGGGGAAGCTGACGTCCTTTCCATGGCTGCTCGCCTGTGTTGCCA
CCTGGATTCTGCGCGGGACGTCCTTCTGCTACGTCCCTTCGGCCCTCAATCCAGCGGACCTTCCTTCCCG
CGGCCTGCTGCCGGCTCTGCGGCCTCTTCCGCGTCTTCGCCTTCGCCCTCAGACGAGTCGGATCTCCCTT
TGGGCCGCCTCCCCGCCTGGAATTAATTCTGCAGTCGAGACCTAGAAAAACATGGAGCAATCACAAGTAG
CAATACAGCAGCTACCAATGCTGATTGTGCCTGGCTAGAAGCACAAGAGGAGGAGGAGGTGGGTTTTCCA
GTCACACCTCAGGTACCTTTAAGACCAATGACTTACAAGGCAGCTGTAGATCTTAGCCACTTTTTAAAAG
AAAAGAGGGGACTGGAAGGGCTAATTCACTCCCAACGAAGACAAGATATCCTTGATCTGTGGATCTACCA
CACACAAGGCTACTTCCCTGATTAGCAGAACTACACACCAGGGCCAGGGGTCAGATATCCACTGACCTTT
GGATGGTGCTACAAGCTAGTACCAGTTGAGCCAGATAAGGTAGAAGAGGCCAATAAAGGAGAGAACACCA
GCTTGTTACACCCTGTGAGCCTGCATGGGATGGATGACCCGGAGAGAGAAGTGTTAGAGTGGAGGTTTGA
CAGCCGCCTAGCATTTCATCACGTGGCCCGAGAGCTGCATCCGGAGTACTTCAAGAACTGCTGATATCGA
GCTTGCTACAAGGGACTTTCCGCTGGGGACTTTCCAGGGAGGCGTGGCCTGGGCGGGACTGGGGAGTGGC
GAGCCCTCAGATCCTGCATATAAGCAGCTGCTTTTTGCCTGTACTGGGTCTCTCTGGTTAGACCAGATCT
GAGCCTGGGAGCTCTCTGGCTAACTAGGGAACCCACTGCTTAAGCCTCAATAAAGCTTGCCTTGAGTGCT
TCAAGTAGTGTGTGCCCGTCTGTTGTGTGACTCTGGTAACTAGAGATCCCTCAGACCCTTTTAGTCAGTG
TGGAAAATCTCTAGCAGTAGTAGTTCATGTCATCTTATTATTCAGTATTTATAACTTGCAAAGAAATGAA
TATCAGAGAGTGAGAGGCCTTGACATTGCTAGCGTTTACCGTCGACCTCTAGCTAGAGCTTGGCGTAATC
ATGGTCATAGCTGTTTCCTGTGTGAAATTGTTATCCGCTCACAATTCCACACAACATACGAGCCGGAAGC
ATAAAGTGTAAAGCCTGGGGTGCCTAATGAGTGAGCTAACTCACATTAATTGCGTTGCGCTCACTGCCCG
CTTTCCAGTCGGGAAACCTGTCGTGCCAGCTGCATTAATGAATCGGCCAACGCGCGGGGAGAGGCGGTTT
GCGTATTGGGCGCTCTTCCGCTTCCTCGCTCACTGACTCGCTGCGCTCGGTCGTTCGGCTGCGGCGAGCG
GTATCAGCTCACTCAAAGGCGGTAATACGGTTATCCACAGAATCAGGGGATAACGCAGGAAAGAACATGT
GAGCAAAAGGCCAGCAAAAGGCCAGGAACCGTAAAAAGGCCGCGTTGCTGGCGTTTTTCCATAGGCTCCG
CCCCCCTGACGAGCATCACAAAAATCGACGCTCAAGTCAGAGGTGGCGAAACCCGACAGGACTATAAAGA
TACCAGGCGTTTCCCCCTGGAAGCTCCCTCGTGCGCTCTCCTGTTCCGACCCTGCCGCTTACCGGATACC
TGTCCGCCTTTCTCCCTTCGGGAAGCGTGGCGCTTTCTCATAGCTCACGCTGTAGGTATCTCAGTTCGGT
GTAGGTCGTTCGCTCCAAGCTGGGCTGTGTGCACGAACCCCCCGTTCAGCCCGACCGCTGCGCCTTATCC
GGTAACTATCGTCTTGAGTCCAACCCGGTAAGACACGACTTATCGCCACTGGCAGCAGCCACTGGTAACA
GGATTAGCAGAGCGAGGTATGTAGGCGGTGCTACAGAGTTCTTGAAGTGGTGGCCTAACTACGGCTACAC
TAGAAGAACAGTATTTGGTATCTGCGCTCTGCTGAAGCCAGTTACCTTCGGAAAAAGAGTTGGTAGCTCT
TGATCCGGCAAACAAACCACCGCTGGTAGCGGTGGTTTTTTTGTTTGCAAGCAGCAGATTACGCGCAGAA
AAAAAGGATCTCAAGAAGATCCTTTGATCTTTTCTACGGGGTCTGACGCTCAGTGGAACGAAAACTCACG
TTAAGGGATTTTGGTCATGAGATTATCAAAAAGGATCTTCACCTAGATCCTTTTAAATTAAAAATGAAGT
TTTAAATCAATCTAAAGTATATATGAGTAAACTTGGTCTGACAGTTACCAATGCTTAATCAGTGAGGCAC
CTATCTCAGCGATCTGTCTATTTCGTTCATCCATAGTTGCCTGACTCCCCGTCGTGTAGATAACTACGAT
ACGGGAGGGCTTACCATCTGGCCCCAGTGCTGCAATGATACCGCGAGACCCACGCTCACCGGCTCCAGAT
TTATCAGCAATAAACCAGCCAGCCGGAAGGGCCGAGCGCAGAAGTGGTCCTGCAACTTTATCCGCCTCCA
TCCAGTCTATTAATTGTTGCCGGGAAGCTAGAGTAAGTAGTTCGCCAGTTAATAGTTTGCGCAACGTTGT
TGCCATTGCTACAGGCATCGTGGTGTCACGCTCGTCGTTTGGTATGGCTTCATTCAGCTCCGGTTCCCAA
CGATCAAGGCGAGTTACATGATCCCCCATGTTGTGCAAAAAAGCGGTTAGCTCCTTCGGTCCTCCGATCG
TTGTCAGAAGTAAGTTGGCCGCAGTGTTATCACTCATGGTTATGGCAGCACTGCATAATTCTCTTACTGT
CATGCCATCCGTAAGATGCTTTTCTGTGACTGGTGAGTACTCAACCAAGTCATTCTGAGAATAGTGTATG
CGGCGACCGAGTTGCTCTTGCCCGGCGTCAATACGGGATAATACCGCGCCACATAGCAGAACTTTAAAAG
TGCTCATCATTGGAAAACGTTCTTCGGGGCGAAAACTCTCAAGGATCTTACCGCTGTTGAGATCCAGTTC
GATGTAACCCACTCGTGCACCCAACTGATCTTCAGCATCTTTTACTTTCACCAGCGTTTCTGGGTGAGCA
AAAACAGGAAGGCAAAATGCCGCAAAAAAGGGAATAAGGGCGACACGGAAATGTTGAATACTCATACTCT
TCCTTTTTCAATATTATTGAAGCATTTATCAGGGTTATTGTCTCATGAGCGGATACATATTTGAATGTAT
TTAGAAAAATAAACAAATAGGGGTTCCGCGCACATTTCCCCGAAAAGTGCCACCTGACGTCGACGGATCG
GGAGATCAACTTGTTTATTGCAGCTTATAATGGTTACAAATAAAGCAATAGCATCACAAATTTCACAAAT
AAAGCATTTTTTTCACTGCATTCTAGTTGTGGTTTGTCCAAACTCATCAATGTATCTTATCATGTCTGGA
TCAACTGGATAACTCAAGCTAACCAAAATCATCCCAAACTTCCCACCCCATACCCTATTACCACTGCCAA
TTACCTGTGGTTTCATTTACTCTAAACCTGTGATTCCTCTGAATTATTTTCATTTTAAAGAAATTGTATT
TGTTAAATATGTACTACAAACTTAGTAGT
Features (pLannotate 1.2.2; 25 found; start..end, strand, type, name):
    377..634     +  LTR            5' LTR (truncated): truncated 5' long terminal repeat (LTR) from HIV-1
    681..806     +  misc_feature   HIV-1 Ψ: packaging signal of human immunodeficiency virus type 1
    790..1128    +  CDS            HIV-1 gag (fragment): gag protein from human immunodeficiency virus 1; gag
   1303..1536    +  misc_feature   RRE: The Rev response element (RRE) of HIV-1 allows for Rev-dependent mRNA export from the nucleus to the cytoplasm.
   1913..2013    +  CDS            Rev (fragment): human immunodeficiency virus 1 (HIV-1) Rev protein; rev; enhances nuclear export of unspliced and incompletely spliced viral mRNAs
   2028..2143    +  misc_feature   cPPT/CTS: central polypurine tract and central termination sequence of HIV-1 (lacking the first T)
   2201..2504    +  enhancer       CMV enhancer: human cytomegalovirus immediate early enhancer
   2505..2708    +  promoter       CMV promoter: human cytomegalovirus (CMV) immediate early promoter
   2836..2892    +  CDS            calmodulin-binding peptide: calmodulin-binding peptide from avian smooth muscle myosin light chain kinase
   2898..3624    +  CDS            HyPerRed (fragment): red fluorescent genetically encoded indicator for H2O2 ()
   3630..4072    +  CDS            calmodulin (fragment): calcium-binding protein
   4194..4656    +  misc_feature   IRES: internal ribosome entry site (IRES) of the encephalomyocarditis virus (EMCV)
   4694..5714    +  CDS            HygR (fragment): aminoglycoside phosphotransferase from E. coli; aph(4)-Ia; confers resistance to hygromycin
   5728..6316    +  misc_feature   WPRE: woodchuck hepatitis virus posttranscriptional regulatory element
   6333..6851    +  CDS            nef (fragment): NEF_HV1BR - Experimental evidence at protein level: Swiss-Prot protein existence level 1. Extracellular Nef protein targets CD4(+) T-lymphocytes for apoptosis by interacting with CXCR4 surface receptors (PubMed:14990729). From Human immunodeficiency virus type 1 group M subtype B (isolate BRU/LAI) (HIV-1).
   6899..7156    +  LTR            5' LTR (truncated): truncated 5' long terminal repeat (LTR) from HIV-1
   7308..7324    -  protein_bind   lac operator: The lac repressor binds to the lac operator to inhibit transcription in E. coli. This inhibition can be relieved by adding lactose or isopropyl-β-D-thiogalactopyranoside (IPTG). lac repressor encoded by lacI
   7332..7362    -  promoter       lac promoter: promoter for the E. coli lac operon
   7377..7398    -  protein_bind   CAP binding site: CAP binding activates transcription in the presence of cAMP. E. coli catabolite activator protein
   7411..7503    -  CDS            lacI (fragment): lac repressor; lacI; The lac repressor binds to the lac operator to inhibit transcription in E. coli. This inhibition can be relieved by adding lactose or isopropyl-β-D-thiogalactopyranoside (IPTG).
   7686..8274    -  rep_origin     ori: high-copy-number ColE1/pMB1/pBR322/pUC origin of replication
   8445..9305    -  CDS            AmpR: β-lactamase; bla; confers resistance to ampicillin, carbenicillin, and related antibiotics
   9306..9410    -  promoter       AmpR promoter: bla
   9458..9592    +  polyA_signal   SV40 poly(A) signal: SV40 polyadenylation signal
   9759..329     +  CDS            nef (fragment) (across the origin): NEF_HV1BR - Experimental evidence at protein level: Swiss-Prot protein existence level 1. Extracellular Nef protein targets CD4(+) T-lymphocytes for apoptosis by interacting with CXCR4 surface receptors (PubMed:14990729). From Human immunodeficiency virus type 1 group M subtype B (isolate BRU/LAI) (HIV-1).
