[The description below was written by a language model from this plasmid's Addgene catalogue record and pLannotate feature annotations shown in this document.]
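Description:
pLVX-IRES-Hygro_RGECO1.2 is an HIV-1-based lentiviral transfer plasmid, built on the Clontech pLVX-IRES-Hygro backbone, for stable integration and expression of the red genetically encoded calcium indicator R-GECO1.2 in mammalian cells. The 9,759 bp plasmid is propagated in E. coli through a high-copy ColE1/pUC-type origin and an ampicillin resistance gene (β-lactamase). Remnants of a lac promoter/operator region and an SV40 poly(A) signal lie in the bacterial backbone.

Between the two HIV-1 LTR annotations, the vector carries the Ψ packaging signal with an adjoining gag fragment, the Rev response element for Rev-dependent nuclear export of the genomic RNA, and the cPPT/CTS element, which aids nuclear import of the reverse-transcribed genome. The nef-fragment hits next to each LTR probably reflect LTR U3-region sequence that overlaps the nef reading frame, not a functional gene.

The CMV enhancer/promoter drives a single bicistronic transcript. Its first cistron is the 1,272 bp synthetic R-GECO1.2 insert, cloned between XhoI and BamHI. R-GECO1.2 is an R-GECO1 variant with eight listed substitutions. The annotation software resolves it into a myosin light chain kinase calmodulin-binding peptide, a red fluorescent protein core and calmodulin. The core is labelled as a HyPerRed fragment, presumably because of sequence similarity between related red fluorescent domains. This layout is the typical GECO design, in which calcium-dependent binding of calmodulin to the peptide changes fluorescence. An EMCV IRES then allows translation of the hygromycin resistance gene from the same mRNA, so drug selection enriches for cells expressing the sensor, and a WPRE boosts transcript expression. The associated publication title indicates use in imaging calcium signaling during rotavirus infection.
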