Addgene plasmid #164592: pLVX-IRES-Hygro_RGECO1.2
Purpose: Stable integration and expression of RGECO1.2 in mammalian cells
Depositing lab: Joseph Hyser. Depositing organization: Baylor College of Medicine. Publication: Rotavirus Calcium Dysregulation Manifests as Dynamic Calcium Signaling in the Cytoplasm and Endoplasmic Reticulum. Chang-Graham AL, Perry JL, Strtak AC, Ramachandran NK, Criglar JM, Philip AA, Patton JT, Estes MK, Hyser JM. Sci Rep. 2019 Jul 25;9(1):10822. doi: 10.1038/s41598-019-46856-8. PubMed 31346185.
Backbone
  Vector backbone: pLVX-IRES-Hygro
  Backbone manufacturer: Clontech
  Backbone size w/o insert (bp): 8487
  Total vector size (bp): 9759
  Vector type: Mammalian Expression, Lentiviral
  Selectable markers: Hygromycin
Growth in bacteria
  Bacterial resistance: Ampicillin, 100 μg/mL
  Growth temperature: 37°C
  Growth strain: NEB Stable
  Copy number: High Copy
Gene/Insert
  Gene/Insert name: R-GECO1.2
  Species: Synthetic
  Insert size (bp): 1272
  Mutation: R-GECO1 M164R/I166V/V174L/F222L/N267S/S270T/I330M/L419I
  GenBank ID: KF186685
  Promoter: CMV
  Cloning method: Restriction Enzyme; 5′ cloning site XhoI (not destroyed); 3′ cloning site BamHI (not destroyed)
  Sequencing primers: 5′ CMV Forward; 3′ IRES Reverse
Terms and licenses: Academic/Nonprofit Terms; Industry Terms: Not Available to Industry
How to cite: pLVX-IRES-Hygro_RGECO1.2 was a gift from Joseph Hyser (Addgene plasmid # 164592 ; http://n2t.net/addgene:164592 ; RRID:Addgene_164592)
